Addgene plasmid #29533: pcDNA3.1-ERBB4 (kinase dead)
Depositing lab: Yardena Samuels. Depositing organization: National Human Genome Research Institute (NHGRI). Publication: Analysis of the tyrosine kinome in melanoma reveals recurrent mutations in ERBB4. Prickett TD, Agrawal NS, Wei X, Yates KE, Lin JC, Wunderlich JR, Cronin JC, Cruz P, Rosenberg SA, Samuels Y. Nat Genet. 2009 Oct . 41(10):1127-32. 10.1038/ng.438 PubMed 19718025.
Backbone
  Vector backbone: pcDNA3.1
  Backbone manufacturer: Invitrogen
  Backbone size w/o insert (bp): 5500
  Vector type: Mammalian Expression
  Selectable markers: Neomycin (select with G418)
Growth in bacteria
  Bacterial resistance: Ampicillin, 100 μg/mL
  Growth temperature: 37°C
  Growth strain: DH5alpha
  Copy number: High Copy
Gene/Insert
  Gene/Insert name: ERBB4 (alt name: HER4)
  Species: H. sapiens (human)
  Insert size (bp): 3927
  Mutation: changed lysine 751 to methionine
  GenBank ID: NM_005235
  Entrez Gene: ERBB4 (a.k.a. ALS19, HER4, p180erbB4)
  Cloning method: Restriction Enzyme; 5′ cloning site XbaI (not destroyed); 3′ cloning site NotI (not destroyed)
  Sequencing primers: 5′ CMV-F; 3′ BGH-rev
Terms and licenses: Academic/Nonprofit Terms; Industry Terms: Not Available to Industry
How to cite: pcDNA3.1-ERBB4 (kinase dead) was a gift from Yardena Samuels (Addgene plasmid # 29533 ; http://n2t.net/addgene:29533 ; RRID:Addgene_29533)
