[The description below was written by a language model from this plasmid's Addgene catalogue record.]
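Description:
pcDNA3.1-ERBB4 (kinase dead) is a mammalian expression plasmid built on the commercial pcDNA3.1 backbone (about 5.5 kb without insert). It is maintained in E. coli as a high-copy plasmid under ampicillin selection, and it carries a neomycin resistance marker so that transfected mammalian cells can be selected with G418 to obtain stable lines. No feature table accompanies the record. However, the listed sequencing primers (CMV forward and BGH reverse) fit the standard pcDNA3.1 layout, in which the insert sits between the strong constitutive CMV promoter and the bovine growth hormone polyadenylation signal.

The insert is the human ERBB4 (HER4) coding sequence, roughly 3.9 kb, cloned between XbaI and NotI sites that both remain intact. ERBB4 is a receptor tyrosine kinase of the EGFR/ErbB family. This version has lysine 751 changed to methionine, which, as the construct name indicates, makes the receptor kinase dead. Substituting a conserved lysine in the kinase domain's ATP-binding region is a common way to abolish catalytic activity while keeping the rest of the protein intact. The record lists no epitope tags or fusion partners.

The plasmid comes from a study of the tyrosine kinome in melanoma that found recurrent ERBB4 mutations. In that setting, a catalytically inactive receptor is typically used as a negative control alongside wild-type and mutant ERBB4. This allows effects on phosphorylation, downstream signalling or cell phenotype to be attributed to kinase activity rather than to receptor overexpression alone.
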