>Addgene plasmid #29533 | pcDNA3.1-ERBB4 (kinase dead) | addgene partial sequence | sequence record 34954 | 29533 with BGH-rev
ACTAGCTGGTACGAGCTCGGATCCACTAGTCCAGTGTGGTGGAATTCTGCAGATATCCAGCACAGCTGGC
GGCCGCTTACACCACAGTATTCCGGTGTCTGTAAGGTGGAGGCGGCAGCACAGTGCCTGGCTTCAGGGAG
AACTCAGAGAGGTATTCAGGATTCTCTGCCACAATAGGCCGGATCCGCCCATTCTGTTTATAAAAATATT
TTGTGCTGTACTCCTGCAGGTAGTCTGGGTGCTGAAGGGTGCTCCGAGGTGGCAGGCTGTGGTTCCAGTA
GTCAGGGTTGTCAAACGCTTTCTTGGCCTTCTCTGGCATTGACAGTATGTTGTTCTTCAGGTACTCAGCT
TTTCCCAAGGTGTTGGCAAAGGTGTTGAGGTACAGTGGCTCATTCACATACTCATCCTCGGCCTTGGGTG
GACCATTGGATGCATTGTGATATTCGGGATTATCCAATGCTTGAAGGTCTCCATTTTTTCTCCGAGAAAC
AAAAGGGTTCTCCTCCACTGGATTCAGGTATTCTTGTTTGGGTTTGTCTCGCATAGGAGTCATGTAACCT
TCCTCATCCAGCTCTCCTCGTGGGCTCCGTTCTGGGGCAAACACGGTGGGGTCAGCACTGTACCTCTGGG
TGCTACTGTCCTCTTGGACATGGGGTGCCACTGGCTTGCGTAGGGTGCCATTACAGCAGGAGTCATCAAA
AATCTCAGCAGTAGCACCCTGTGCCACAGGAGCTTCTGGAATTGTGCTAGTTGGGGCTCTGTAGGGCACA
GACACTCCTTGTTCAGCAGCAAAACCTCCATCTCGGTATACAAACTG
