>Addgene plasmid #29533 | pcDNA3.1-ERBB4 (kinase dead) | addgene partial sequence | sequence record 35736 | hERBB4-F2 (GGTGCTTTTGGAACGGTTTA)
TGGCCTGAGGAACTGTGAGATTCCTGTGGCTATTATGATTCTTAATGAGACAACTGGTCCCAAGGCAAAT
GTGGAGTTCATGGATGAAGCTCTGATCATGGCAAGTATGGATCATCCACACCTAGTCCGGTTGCTGGGTG
TGTGTCTGAGCCCAACCATCCAGCTGGTTACTCAACTTATGCCCCATGGCTGCCTGTTGGAGTATGTCCA
CGAGCACAAGGATAACATTGGATCACAACTGCTGCTTAACTGGTGTGTCCAGATAGCTAAGGGAATGATG
TACCTGGAAGAAAGACGACTCGTTCATCGGGATTTGGCAGCCCGTAATGTCTTAGTGAAATCTCCAAACC
ATGTGAAAATCACAGATTTTGGGCTAGCCAGACTCTTGGAAGGAGATGAAAAAGAGTACAATGCTGATGG
AGGAAAGATGCCAATTAAATGGATGGCTCTGGAGTGTATACATTACAGGAAATTCACCCATCAGAGTGAC
GTTTGGAGCTATGGAGTTACTATATGGGAACTGATGACCTTTGGAGGAAAACCCTATGATGGAANTTCCA
ACGCGAGAAATCCCTGATTTATTAGAGAAAGGNAAACGTTTGCCTCAGCCTCCCATCTGCACTATTGACG
TTTACATGGTCATGGTCNAATGTTGGATGATTGATGCTGACAGTAGACCTAAATTTAAGGACTGGCTGCT
GNTTTTCTTGGGAGGCTCGAGACCCTCAAAGANCCTAGTTATC
